>Addgene plasmid #78982 | PP324 | depositor full sequence | sequence record 147727 | PP324 sequence 8719 bps
CCCCACATCCGCTCTAACCGAAAAGGAAGGAGTTAGACAACCTGAAGTCTAGGTCCCTATTTATTTTTTT
ATAGTTATGTTAGTATTAAGAACGTTATTTATATTTCAAATTTTTCTTTTTTTTCTGTACAGACGCGTGT
ACGCATGTAACATTATACTGAAAACCTTGCTTGAGAAGGTTTTGGGACGCTCGAAGGCTTTAATTTGCAA
GCTGGAGACCAAGATCTAACATCCAAAGACGAAAGGTTGAATGAAACCTTTTTGCCATCCGACATCCACA
GGTCCATTCTCACACATAAGTGCCAAACGCAACAGGAGGGGATACACTAGCAGCAGACCGTTGCAAACGC
AGGACCTCCACTCCTCTTCTCCTCAACACCCACTTTTGCCATCGAAAAACCAGCCCAGTTATTGGGCTTG
ATTGGAGCTCGCTCATTCCAATTCCTTCTATTAGGCTACTAACACCATGACTTTATTAGCCTGTCTATCC
TGGCCCCCCTGGCGAGGTTCATGTTTGTTTATTTCCGAATGCAACAAGCTCCGCATTACACCCGAACATC
ACTCCAGATGAGGGCTTTCTGAGTGTGGGGTCAAATAGTTTCATGTTCCCCAAATGGCCCAAAACTGACA
GTTTAAACGCTGTCTTGGAACCTAATATGACAAAAGCGTGATCTCATCCAAGATGAACTAAGTTTGGTTC
GTTGAAATGCTAACGGCCAGTTGGTCAAAAAGAAACTTCCAAAAGTCGGCATACCGTTTGTCTTGTTTGG
TATTGATTGACGAATGCTCAAAAATAATCTCATTAATGCTTAGCGCAGTCTCTCTATCGCTTCTGAACCC
CGGTGCACCTGTGCCGAAACGCAAATGGGGAAACACCCGCTTTTTGGATGATTATGCATTGTCTCCACAT
TGTATGCTTCCAAGATTCTGGTGGGAATACTGCTGATAGCCTAACGTTCATGATCAAAATTTAACTGTTC
TAACCCCTACTTGACAGCAATATATAAACAGAAGGAAGCTGCCCTGTCTTAAACCTTTTTTTTTATCATC
ATTATTAGCTTACTTTCATAATTGCGACTGGTTCCAATTGACAAGCTTTTGATTTTAACGACTTTTAACG
ACAACTTGAGAAGATCAAAAAACAACTAATTATTCGAAACGATGAGATTTCCTTCAATTTTTACTGCTGT
TTTATTCGCAGCATCCTCCGCATTAGCTGCTCCAGTCAACACTACAACAGAAGATGAAACGGCACAAATT
CCGGCTGAAGCTGTCATCGGTTACTCAGATTTAGAAGGGGATTTCGATGTTGCTGTTTTGCCATTTTCCA
ACAGCACAAATAACGGGTTATTGTTTATAAATACTACTATTGCCAGCATTGCTGCTAAAGAAGAAGGGGT
ATCTCTCGAGAAGAGATGCGACTTGCCTCAAACTCATTCACTGGGTTCTCGTAGGACATTGATGCTTCTT
GCACAGATGAGAAGGATCTCATTATTTTCTTGTCTAAAAGACAGGCACGATTTCGGATTCCCACAAGAGG
AATTTGGAAATCAATTTCAAAAAGCTGAAACAATTCCTGTTTTGCATGAGATGATACAGCAAATATTTAA
CTTGTTTTCAACCAAAGATTCCTCAGCAGCCTGGGACGAAACCCTTTTGGACAAATTTTACACTGAACTA
TATCAACAGCTTAACGATTTGGAGGCTTGCGTAATTCAAGGAGTGGGTGTTACTGAAACCCCCCTAATGA
ATGAAGACTCTATACTGGCCGTCAGAAAATACTTTCAAAGAATTACTTTGTACTTGAAAGAAAAAAAGTA
TTCACCTTGCGCCTGGGAGGTCGTTAGAGCCGAAATTATGAGAAGTTTTTCTTTGAGTACAAACCTGCAG
GAGTCATTGCGATCAAAAGAATGAACCGGTCTTGCTAGATTCTAATCAAGAGGATGTCAGAATGCCATTT
GCCTGAGAGATGCAGGCTTCATTTTTGATACTTTTTTATTTGTAACCTATATAGTATAGGATTTTTTTTG
TCATTTTGTTTCTTCTCGTACGAGCTTGCTCCTGATCAGCCTATCTCGCAGCTGATGAATATCTTGTGGT
AGGGGTTTGGGAAAATCATTCGAGTTTGATGTTTTTCTTGGTATTTCCCACTCCTCTTCAGAGTACAGAA
GATTAAGTGAGACATGTGAGCAAAAGGCCAGCAAAAGGCCAGGAACCGTAAAAAGGCCGCGTTGCTGGCG
TTTTTCCATAGGCTCCGCCCCCCTGACGAGCATCACAAAAATCGACGCTCAAGTCAGAGGTGGCGAAACC
CGACAGGACTATAAAGATACCAGGCGTTTCCCCCTGGAAGCTCCCTCGTGCGCTCTCCTGTTCCGACCCT
GCCGCTTACCGGATACCTGTCCGCCTTTCTCCCTTCGGGAAGCGTGGCGCTTTCTCAATGCTCACGCTGT
AGGTATCTCAGTTCGGTGTAGGTCGTTCGCTCCAAGCTGGGCTGTGTGCACGAACCCCCCGTTCAGCCCG
ACCGCTGCGCCTTATCCGGTAACTATCGTCTTGAGTCCAACCCGGTAAGACACGACTTATCGCCACTGGC
AGCAGCCACTGGTAACAGGATTAGCAGAGCGAGGTATGTAGGCGGTGCTACAGAGTTCTTGAAGTGGTGG
CCTAACTACGGCTACACTAGAAGGACAGTATTTGGTATCTGCGCTCTGCTGAAGCCAGTTACCTTCGGAA
AAAGAGTTGGTAGCTCTTGATCCGGCAAACAAACCACCGCTGGTAGCGGTGGTTTTTTTGTTTGCAAGCA
GCAGATTACGCGCAGAAAAAAAGGATCTCAAGAAGATCCTTTGATCTTTTCTACGGGGTCTGACGCTCAG
TGGAACGAAAACTCACGTTAAGGGATTTTGGTCATGAGATCAGATCTGAGCTCGTTTGGCCGTGGCCGTG
CTCGTCCTCGTCGGCCGGCTTGTCGACGACGGCGGTCTCCGTCGTCAGGATCATCCGGGCCACAAGCTTG
CTGACAGAAGCCTCAAGAAAAAAAAAATTCTTCTTCGACTATGCTGGAGGCAGAGATGATCGAGCCGGTA
GTTAACTATATATAGCTAAATTGGTTCCATCACCTCGAGTCTATTCTTGATTTAGTATACACATAACCAA
ATTTGGATCAAGTTTGAAGTAAAACTTTAACTTCAGCTCCTTACATTTGCACTAAGATCTCTGCTACTCT
GGTCCCAAGTGAACCACCTTTTGGACCCTATTGACCGGACCTTAACTTGCCAAACCTAAACGCTTAATGC
CTCAGACGTTTTAATGCCTCTCAACACCTCCAAGGTTGCTTTCTTGAGCATGCCTACTAGGGACTTTAAC
GAACTGTGGGGTTGCAGACAGTTTCAGGCGTGTCCCGACCAATATGGCCTACTAGACTCTCTGAAAAATC
ACAGTTTTCCAGTAGTTCCGATCAAATTACCATCGAAATGGTCCCATAAACGGACATTTGACATCCGTTC
CTGAATTATAGTCTTCCACCGTGGATCATGGTGTTCCTTTTTTTCCCAAAGAATATCAGCATCCCTTAAC
TACGTTAGGTCAGTGATGACAATGGACCAAATTGTTGCAAGGTTTTTCTTTTTCTTTCATCGGCACATTT
CAGCCTCACATGCGACTATTATCGATCAATGAAATCCATCAAGATTGAAATCTTAAAATTGCCCCTTTCA
CTTGACAGGATCCTTTTTTGTAGAAATGTCTTGGTGTCCTCGTCCAATCAGGTAGCCATCTCTGAAATAT
CTGGCTCCGTTGCAACTCCGAACGACCTGCTGGCAACGTAAAATTCTCCGGGGTAAAACTTTAATGTGGA
GTAATGGAACCAGAAACGTCTCTTCCCTTCTCTCTCCTTCCACCGCCCGTTACCGTCCCTAGGAAATTTT
ACTCTGCTGGAGAGCTTCTTCTACGGCCCCCTTGCAGCAATGCTCTTCCCAGCATTACGTTGCGGGTAAA
ACGGAGGTCGTGTACCCGACCTAGCAGCCCAGGGATGGAAAAGTCCCGGCCGTCGCTGGCAATAATAGCG
GGCGGACGCATGTCATGAGATTATTGGAAACCACCAGAATCGAATATAAAAGGCGAACACCTTTCCCAAT
TTTGGTTTCTCCTGACCCAAAGACTTTAAATTTCCCTATCAGTGATAGAGATCTCCCTATCAGTGATAGA
GATAATTTATTTGTCCCTATTTCAATCAATTGAACAACTATCAAAACACACTAGTAAAAATGCGCGGAGC
TCCTAAGAAAAAGCGCAAAGTCCGGCCGGCATCTAGACCCGGGGAGCGCCCCTTCCAGTGTCGCATTTGC
ATGCGGAACTTTTCGCGCCAGGACAGGCTTGACAGGCATACCCGTACTCATACCGGTGAAAAACCGTTTC
AGTGTCGGATCTGTATGCGAAATTTCTCCCAGAAGGAGCACTTGGCGGGGCATCTACGTACGCACACCGG
CGAGAAGCCATTCCAATGCCGAATATGCATGCGCAACTTCAGTCGCCGCGACAACCTGAACCGGCACCTA
AAAACCCACCTGAGGAACATATGCGGCGGAGGCACACCTGCAGCTGCGTCGACTCTAGAGGATCCATCTG
CTGGAGACATGAGAGCTGCCAACCTTTGGCCAAGCCCGCTCATGATCAAACGCTCTAAGAAGAACAGCCT
GGCCTTGTCCCTGACGGCCGACCAGATGGTCAGTGCCTTGTTGGATGCTGAGCCCCCCATACTCTATTCC
GAGTATGATCCTACCAGACCCTTCAGTGAAGCTTCGATGATGGGCTTACTGACCAACCTGGCAGACAGGG
AGCTGGTTCACATGATCAACTGGGCGAAGAGGGTGCCAGGCTTTGTGGATTTGACCCTCCATGATCAGGT
CCACCTTCTAGAATGTGCCTGGCTAGAGATCCTGATGATTGGTCTCGTCTGGCGCTCCATGGAGCACCCA
GTGAAGCTACTGTTTGCTCCTAACTTGCTCTTGGACAGGAACCAGGGAAAATGTGTAGAGGGCATGGTGG
AGATCTTCGACATGCTGCTGGCTACATCATCTCGGTTCCGCATGATGAATCTGCAGGGAGAGGAGTTTGT
GTGCCTCAAATCTATTATTTTGCTTAATTCTGGAGTGTACACATTTCTGTCCAGCACCCTGAAGTCTCTG
GAAGAGAAGGACCATATCCACCGAGTCCTGGACAAGATCACAGACACTTTGATCCACCTGATGGCCAAGG
CAGGCCTGACCCTGCAGCAGCAGCACCAGCGGCTGGCCCAGCTCCTCCTCATCCTCTCCCACATCAGGCA
CATGAGTAACAAAGGCATGGAGCATCTGTACAGCATGAAGTGCAAGAACGTGGTGCCCCTCTATGACCTG
CTGCTGGAGATGCTGGACGCCCACCGCCTACATGCGCCCACTAGCCGTGGAGGGGCATCCGTGGAGGAGA
CGGACCAAAGCCACTTGGCCACTGCGGGCTCTACTTCATCGCCTAGGGCCGACGCGCTGGACGATTTCGA
TCTCGACATGCTGGGTTCTGATGCCCTCGATGACTTTGACCTGGATATGTTGGGAAGCGACGCATTGGAT
GACTTTGATCTGGACATGCTCGGCTCCGATGCTCTGGACGATTTCGATCTCGATATGTTAATTAACTACC
CGTACGACGTTCCGGACTACGCTTCTTGAGGTACCATCGGTAGACCGGTCTTGCTAGATTCTAATCAAGA
GGATGTCAGAATGCCATTTGCCTGAGAGATGCAGGCTTCATTTTTGATACTTTTTTATTTGTAACCTATA
TAGTATAGGATTTTTTTTGTCATTTTGTTTCTTCTCGTACGAGCTTGCTCCTGATCAGCCTATCTCGCAG
CTGATGAATATCTTGTGGTAGGGGTTTGGGAAAATCATTCGAGTTTGATGTTTTTCTTGGTATTTCCCAC
TCCTCTTCAGAGTACAGAAGATTAAGTGAGAGCTAGCATATCATATAGAAGTCATCGCGGCAGATCAATT
CATCAATCGGAGTGAGGATATTGCGAGTTTACCACCATCAATCGGAGTGAGGATCTCCAATTGGTGACGG
TCCAGTCATCAATCGGAGTGAGGATTCAGCTGCTTCTCGAGGCCGCACATCAATCGGAGTGAGGATGTAC
AGGGTGGGCTGTTCCACCATCAATCGGAGTGAGGATTTGCGTCAATGGGGCGGAGTTCATCAATCGGAGT
GAGGATATCGAAGTCATCGAGAGCACTCATCAATCGGAGTGAGGATATACTCCACCCATTGACGTCACAT
CAATCGGAGTGAGGATTGGAACCAGAAGGGTCTCTTCATCAATCGGAGTGAGGATACCCTATGGGCGCGC
CTAACCCCTACTTGACAGCAATATATAAACAGAAGGAAGCTGCCCTGTCTTAAACCTTTTTTTTTATCAT
CATTATTAGCTTACTTTCATAATTGCGACTGGTTCCAATTGACAAGCTTTTGATTTTAACGACTTTTAAC
GACAACTTGAGAAGATCAAAAAACAACTAATTATTCGAAACGCGAATTCATGAGATTTCCTTCAATTTTT
ACTGCTGTTTTATTCGCAGCATCCTCCGCATTAGCTGCTCCAGTCAACACTACAACAGAAGATGAAACGG
CACAAATTCCGGCTGAAGCTGTCATCGGTTACTCAGATTTAGAAGGGGATTTCGATGTTGCTGTTTTGCC
ATTTTCCAACAGCACAAATAACGGGTTATTGTTTATAAATACTACTATTGCCAGCATTGCTGCTAAAGAA
GAAGGGGTATCTCTCGAGAAGAGATTCCCAACCATTCCCTTATCTAGACTTTTTGACAACGCTATGCTCC
GCGCCCATCGTCTGCACCAGCTGGCCTTTGACACCTACCAGGAGTTTGAAGAAGCCTATATCCCAAAGGA
ACAGAAGTATTCATTCCTGCAGAACCCCCAGACCTCCCTCTGTTTCTCAGAGTCTATTCCGACACCCTCC
AACAGGGAGGAAACACAACAGAAATCCAACCTAGAGCTGCTCCGCATCTCCCTGCTGCTCATCCAGTCGT
GGCTGGAGCCCGTGCAGTTCCTCAGGAGTGTCTTCGCCAACAGCCTGGTGTACGGCGCCTCTGACAGCAA
CGTCTATGACCTCCTAAAGGACCTAGAGGAAGGCATCCAAACGCTGATGGGGAGGCTGGAAGATGGCAGC
CCCCGGACTGGGCAGATCTTCAAGCAGACCTACAGCAAGTTCGACACAAACTCACACAACGATGACGCAC
TACTCAAGAACTACGGGCTGCTCTACTGCTTCAGGAAGGACATGGACAAGGTCGAGACATTCCTGCGCAT
CGTGCAGTGCCGCTCTGTGGAGGGCAGCTGTGGCTTCTAGCGGCCGCCAGCTTTCTAGAACAAAAACTCA
TCTCAGAAGAGGATCTGAATAGCGCCGTCGACCATCATCATCATCATCATTGACCGGTCTTGCTAGATTC
TAATCAAGAGGATGTCAGAATGCCATTTGCCTGAGAGATGCAGGCTTCATTTTTGATACTTTTTTATTTG
TAACCTATATAGTATAGGATTTTTTTTGTCATTTTGTTTCTTCTCGTACGAGCTTGCTCCTGATCAGCCT
ATCTCGCAGCTGATGAATATCTTGTGGTAGGGGTTTGGGAAAATCATTCGAGTTTGATGTTTTTCTTGGT
ATTTCCCACTCCTCTTCAGAGTACAGAAGATTAAGTGAGACCTTCGTTTGTGCGGATCCCCCACACACCA
TAGCTTCAAAATGTTTCTACTCCTTTTTTACTCTTCCAGATTTTCTCGGACTCCGCGCATCGCCGTACCA
CTTCAAAACACCCAAGCACAGCATACTAAATTTTCCCTCTTTCTTCCTCTAGGGTGTCGTTAATTACCCG
TACTAAAGGTTTGGAAAAGAAAAAAGAGACCGCCTCGTTTCTTTTTCTTCGTCGAAAAAGGCAATAAAAA
TTTTTATCACGTTTCTTTTTCTTGAAATTTTTTTTTTTAGTTTTTTTCTCTTTCAGTGACCTCCATTGAT
ATTTAAGTTAATAAACGGTCTTCAATTTCTCAAGTTTCAGTTTCATTTTTCTTGTTCTATTACAACTTTT
TTTACTTCTTGTTCATTAGAAAGAAAGCATAGCAATCTAATCTAAGGGGCGGTGTTGACAATTAATCATC
GGCATAGTATATCGGCATAGTATAATACGACAAGGTGAGGAACTAAACCATGGCCAAGTTGACCAGTGCC
GTTCCGGTGCTCACCGCGCGCGACGTCGCCGGAGCGGTCGAGTTCTGGACCGACCGGCTCGGGTTCTCCC
GGGACTTCGTGGAGGACGACTTCGCCGGTGTGGTCCGGGACGACGTGACCCTGTTCATCAGCGCGGTCCA
GGACCAGGTGGTGCCGGACAACACCCTGGCCTGGGTGTGGGTGCGCGGCCTGGACGAGCTGTACGCCGAG
TGGTCGGAGGTCGTGTCCACGAACTTCCGGGACGCCTCCGGGCCGGCCATGACCGAGATCGGCGAGCAGC
CGTGGGGGCGGGAGTTCGCCCTGCGCGACCCGGCCGGCAACTGCGTGCACTTCGTGGCCGAGGAGCAGGA
CTGACACGTCCGACGGCGGCCCACGGGTCCCAGGCCTCGGAGATCCGTCCCCCTTTTCCTTTGTCGATAT
CATGTAATTAGTTATGTCACGCTTACATTCACGCCCTCC
Features (pLannotate 1.2.2; 27 found; start..end, strand, type, name):
    223..1161    +  promoter       AOX1 promoter: Pichia pastoris AOX1; inducible promoter, regulated by methanol
   1162..1412    +  CDS            α-factor secretion signal (fragment): N-terminal secretion signal from S. cerevisiae alpha-factor; MFα1; Cleavage by the Kex2 protease occurs after the dibasic KR sequence.
   1417..1911    +  CDS            IFNA2 (fragment): IFNA2_HUMAN - Also known as IFNA2A, IFNA2B, IFNA2C. Experimental evidence at protein level: Swiss-Prot protein existence level 1. Produced by macrophages, IFN-alpha have antiviral activities. From Homo sapiens (Human).
   1936..2182    +  terminator     AOX1 terminator: Pichia pastoris AOX1; transcription terminator for AOX1
   2243..2831    -  rep_origin     ori: high-copy-number ColE1/pMB1/pBR322/pUC origin of replication
   2926..3012    -  CDS            groL1 (fragment): CH601_MYCA1 - Also known as groEL1 From Mycobacterium avium (strain 104).
   3725..4163    +  promoter       GAP promoter (fragment): promoter for Pichia pastoris glyceraldehyde-3-phosphate dehydrogenase
   4163..4181    +  protein_bind   tet operator: tetO; bacterial operator O2 for the tetR and tetA genes tetracycline repressor TetR
   4184..4203    +  promoter       PLtetO-1 promoter (fragment): modified phage lambda PL promoter with tet operator sites (Lutz and Bujard, 1997)
   4203..4241    +  promoter       GAP promoter (fragment): promoter for Pichia pastoris glyceraldehyde-3-phosphate dehydrogenase
   4598..4615    -  misc_feature   MCS (fragment): pUC18/19 multiple cloning site
   4620..5502    +  CDS            ERT2 (fragment): mutated ligand-binding domain of the human estrogen receptor (Feil et al., 1997)
   5511..5660    +  CDS            VP64: tetrameric repeat of the minimal activation domain of herpes simplex virus VP16 (Beerli et al., 1998)
   5735..5981    +  terminator     AOX1 terminator: Pichia pastoris AOX1; transcription terminator for AOX1
   5988..6006    +  promoter       CUP1 promoter (fragment): S. cerevisiae CUP1; inducible metallothionein promoter, regulated by Cu2+
   6075..6100    +  CDS            CyPet (fragment): cyan fluorescent protein optimized for FRET with YPet (Nguyen and Daugherty, 2005)
   6195..6217    -  promoter       CMV promoter (fragment): human cytomegalovirus (CMV) immediate early promoter
   6277..6297    -  enhancer       CMV enhancer (fragment): human cytomegalovirus immediate early enhancer; contains an 18-bp deletion relative to the standard CMV enhancer
   6371..6552    +  promoter       AOX1 promoter (fragment): Pichia pastoris AOX1; inducible promoter, regulated by methanol
   6560..6810    +  CDS            α-factor secretion signal (fragment): N-terminal secretion signal from S. cerevisiae alpha-factor; MFα1; Cleavage by the Kex2 protease occurs after the dibasic KR sequence.
   6815..7387    +  CDS            GH1 (fragment): SOMA_HUMAN - Experimental evidence at protein level: Swiss-Prot protein existence level 1. Plays an important role in growth control. Its major role in stimulating body growth is to stimulate the liver and other tissues to secrete IGF-1. It stimulates both the differentiation and proliferation of myoblasts. It also stimulates amino acid uptake and protein synthesis in muscle and other tissues. From Homo sapiens (Human).
   7453..7470    +  CDS            capTEV™ (fragment): composite tag for in vivo biotinylation, TEV protease cleavage, and 6xHis tagging
   7494..7740    +  terminator     AOX1 terminator: Pichia pastoris AOX1; transcription terminator for AOX1
   7755..8166    +  promoter       TEF1 promoter: S. cerevisiae TEF1; promoter for EF-1α
   8174..8221    +  promoter       EM7 promoter: synthetic bacterial promoter&nbsp
   8240..8614    +  CDS            BleoR: antibiotic-binding protein; Sh ble from Streptoalloteichus hindustanus; confers resistance to bleomycin, phleomycin, and Zeocin™
   8680..208     +  terminator     CYC1 terminator (across the origin): S. cerevisiae CYC1; transcription terminator for CYC1
