[The description below was written by a language model from this plasmid's Addgene catalogue record and pLannotate feature annotations shown in this document.]
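Description:
PP324 is a yeast expression plasmid built on the pPICZ A backbone for Pichia pastoris, designed to produce two human biologics, recombinant human growth hormone (rHGH) and interferon alpha-2b (IFNa2b), from a single construct. It replicates in E. coli through a high-copy ColE1/pUC-type origin. Selection in both hosts relies on one Sh ble (BleoR) gene for Zeocin resistance, driven by tandem TEF1 (yeast) and EM7 (bacterial) promoters and ended by the CYC1 terminator. No yeast replication origin is annotated, consistent with the integrative nature of pPICZ vectors.

The annotation shows three expression units, each closed by an AOX1 terminator. In the first, the full-length methanol-inducible AOX1 promoter drives IFNA2 fused to the S. cerevisiae α-factor secretion signal, which directs secretion and is removed by Kex2 cleavage. In the second, a GAP promoter, interrupted by a short tet operator-like match, lies upstream of an open reading frame containing the ERT2 estrogen receptor ligand-binding domain followed by the VP64 activation domain. This suggests a constitutively expressed, hormone-responsive synthetic transcription factor, although its DNA-binding portion is not annotated and the record does not identify it. In the third, a short AOX1 promoter fragment, matching the "minimal promoter: AOX1" in the catalogue entry, precedes α-factor-fused GH1, with a short downstream match probably reflecting a His tag. The unannotated region upstream of this minimal promoter presumably carries binding sites for the activator; the brief CUP1, CyPet and CMV hits there are likely spurious.

This arrangement would allow the two proteins to be induced separately, interferon by methanol and growth hormone by an estrogen-type ligand. That fits the associated work on programmable, point-of-care production of biologics.
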