Addgene plasmid #78982: PP324
Purpose: 246B. Promoter: GAP6, minimal Promoter: AOX1. Figure 5. Expresses rHGH and IFNa2b.
Depositing lab: Timothy Lu. Depositing organization: Massachusetts Institute of Technology. Publication: Synthetic biology and microbioreactor platforms for programmable production of biologics at the point-of-care. Perez-Pinera P, Han N, Cleto S, Cao J, Purcell O, Shah KA, Lee K, Ram R, Lu TK. Nat Commun. 2016 Jul 29;7:12211. doi: 10.1038/ncomms12211. PubMed 27470089.
Backbone
  Vector backbone: pPICZ A
  Vector type: Yeast Expression
  Selectable markers: Zeocin
Growth in bacteria
  Bacterial resistance: Bleocin (Zeocin), 50 μg/mL
  Growth temperature: 37°C
  Growth strain: DH5alpha
  Copy number: Unknown
Gene/Insert 1
  Gene/Insert name: rHGH
Gene/Insert 2
  Gene/Insert name: IFNa2b
Terms and licenses: Academic/Nonprofit Terms; Industry Terms: Not Available to Industry
How to cite: PP324 was a gift from Timothy Lu (Addgene plasmid # 78982 ; http://n2t.net/addgene:78982 ; RRID:Addgene_78982)
