>Addgene plasmid #78982 | PP324 | addgene partial sequence | sequence record 151548 | I-PpoI-R 5'-AGGTTGGTCAATAAGCCCATC-3'
GGCCGTCAGGGACAAGGCCAGGCTGTTCTTCTTAGAGCGNTTGATCATGAGCGGGCTTGGCCAAAGGTTG
GCAGCTCTCATGTCTCCAGCAGATGGATCCTCTAGAGTCGACGCAGCTGCAGGTGTGCCTCCGCCGCATA
TGTTCCTCAGGTGGGTTTTTAGGTGCCGGTTCAGGTTGTCGCGGCGACTGAAGTTGCGCATGCATATTCG
GCATTGGAATGGCTTCTCGCCGGTGTGCGTACGTAGATGCCCCGCCAAGTGCTCCTTCTGGGAGAAATTT
CGCATACAGATCCGACACTGAAACGGTTTTTCACCGGTATGAGTACGGGTATGCCTGTCAAGCCTGTCCT
GGCGCGAAAAGTTCCGCATGCAAATGCGACACTGGAAGGGGCGCTCCCCGGGTCTAGATGCCGGCCGGAC
TTTGCGCTTTTTCTTAGGAGCTCCGCGCATTTTTACTAGTGTGTTTTGATAGTTGTTCAATTGATTGAAA
TAGGGACAAATAAATTATCTCTATCACTGATA
