>Addgene plasmid #78982 | PP324 | addgene partial sequence | sequence record 151549 | mCMV-F 5'-GTAACAACTCCGCCCCATT-3'
TACATCCTCACTCCGATTGATGTGCGGCCTCGAGAAGCAGCTGAATCCTCACTCCGATTGATGACTGGAC
CGTCACCAATTGGAGATCCTCACTCCGATTGATGGTGGTAAACTCGCAATATCCTCACTCCGATTGATGA
ATTGATCTGCCGCGATGACTTCTATATGATATGCTAGCTCTCACTTAATCTTCTGTACTCTGAAGAGGAG
TGGGAAATACCAAGAAAAACATCAAACTCGAATGATTTTCCCAAACCCCTACCACAAGATATTCATCAGC
TGCGAGATAGGCTGATCAGGAGCAAGCTCGTACGAGAAGAAACAAAATGACAAAAAAAATCCTATACTAT
ATAGGTTACAAATAAAAAAGTATCAAAAATGAAGCCTGCATCTCTCAGGCAAATGGCATTCTGACATCCT
CTTGATTAGAATCTAGCAAGACCGGTCTACCGATGGTACCTCAAGAAGCGTAGTCCGGAACGTCGTACGG
GTAGTTAATTAACATATCGAGATCGAAATCGTCCAGAGCATCGGAGCCGAGCATGTCCAGATCAAAGTCA
TCCAATGCGTCGCTTCCCAACATATCCAGGTCAAAGTCATCGAGGGCATCAGAACCCAGCATGTCGAGAT
CGAAATCGTCCAGCGCGTCGGCCCTAGGCGATGAAGTAGAGCCCGCAGTGGCCAAGTGGCTTTGGTCCGT
CTCCTCCACGGATGCCCCTCCACGGCTAGTGGGCGCATGTAGGCGGTGGGCGTCCAGCATCTCCAGCAGC
AGGTCATAGAGGGGCACCACGTTCTTGCACTTCATGCTGTACAGATGCTCCATGCCTTTGTTACTCATGT
GCCTGATGTGGGAGAGGATGAGGAGGAGCTGGGCCAGCCGCTGGTGCTGCTGCTGCAGGGTCAGGCCTG
